Addgene plasmid #145588: pGBW-m4046740
Purpose: Bacterial Expression plasmid for SARS-CoV-2 endoRNAse
Depositing lab: Ginkgo Bioworks & Benjie Chen. Depositing organization: Ginkgo Bioworks.
Backbone
  Vector backbone: ori-013 - marker | cmR
  Backbone size w/o insert (bp): 1462
  Vector type: Bacterial Expression
Growth in bacteria
  Bacterial resistance: Chloramphenicol, 25 μg/mL
  Growth temperature: 30°C
  Growth strain: DH5alpha
  Copy number: High Copy
Gene/Insert
  Gene/Insert name: SARS-CoV-2 endoRNAse
  Species: Escherichia coli str. K-12 substr. MG1655; Severe acute respiratory syndrome coronavirus 2
  Insert size (bp): 1037
  Mutation: Escherichia coli recode 1
  Entrez Gene: ORF1ab (a.k.a. GU280_gp01)
  Promoter: Promoter | pT7 ; Operator | lacO ; RBS | T7_rbs ; Start Codon | ATG
  Tag / fusion protein: Cleavable TEV;6xHIS (C terminal on backbone)
  Cloning method: Unknown
Resource information
  A portion of this plasmid was derived from a plasmid made by: GinkgoBioworks
Depositor comments: NCBI Reference Sequence: YP_009725310.1
How to cite: pGBW-m4046740 was a gift from Ginkgo Bioworks & Benjie Chen (Addgene plasmid # 145588 ; http://n2t.net/addgene:145588 ; RRID:Addgene_145588)
