[The description below was written by a language model from this plasmid's Addgene catalogue record and pLannotate feature annotations shown in this document.]
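Description:
pGBW-m4046740 is a compact bacterial expression plasmid, about 2.8 kb in total, built on a minimal synthetic backbone of roughly 1.5 kb. The backbone consists essentially of a high-copy ColE1/pUC-type origin of replication and a chloramphenicol acetyltransferase (cat) gene driven by its native promoter and followed by a lambda t0 terminator. It is propagated in E. coli under chloramphenicol selection.

The payload is a roughly 1 kb coding sequence for the SARS-CoV-2 endoRNAse, a mature cleavage product of the ORF1ab replicase polyprotein, recoded for E. coli codon usage. Expression is driven by a T7 promoter immediately followed by a lac operator, with the efficient ribosome binding site from phage T7 gene 10 upstream of the start codon. Transcription therefore requires a host supplying T7 RNA polymerase. It is repressed by lac repressor until relieved by IPTG or lactose, and because no lacI gene is annotated on the plasmid, the repressor would have to come from the host. The catalogue entry lists a TEV-cleavable 6xHis tag at the C terminus, contributed by the backbone, which would allow affinity purification and later tag removal. This tag is not separately annotated in the feature tables, and no terminator is annotated directly downstream of the insert.

The automated annotation identifies the insert only as a fragment of the replicase polyprotein, and the accompanying text describing the 2'-O-methyltransferase is generic text for that polyprotein entry rather than a description of this insert. The depositor and sequencing-derived records differ by a few nucleotides in length but show the same feature layout. The construct is intended for recombinant production of the viral endoribonuclease in E. coli.
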