Features (pLannotate 1.2.2; 8 found; start..end, strand, type, name):
     20..38      +  promoter       T7 promoter: promoter for bacteriophage T7 RNA polymerase
     39..63      +  protein_bind   lac operator: The lac repressor binds to the lac operator to inhibit transcription in E. coli. This inhibition can be relieved by adding lactose or isopropyl-β-D-thiogalactopyranoside (IPTG). lac repressor encoded by lacI
     78..100     +  RBS            RBS: efficient ribosome binding site from bacteriophage T7 gene 10 (Olins and Rangwala, 1989)
    111..1148    +  CDS            rep (fragment): R1AB_SARS2 - Experimental evidence at protein level: Swiss-Prot protein existence level 1. [2'-O-methyltransferase]: Methyltransferase that mediates mRNA cap 2'-O-ribose methylation to the 5'-cap structure of viral mRNAs. N7-methyl guanosine cap is a prerequisite for binding of nsp16. Therefore plays an essential role in viral mRNAs cap methylation which is essential to evade immune system. From Severe acute respiratory syndrome coronavirus 2 (2019-nCoV) (SARS-CoV-2).
   1304..1892    +  rep_origin     ori: high-copy-number ColE1/pMB1/pBR322/pUC origin of replication
   1900..1997    +  promoter       cat promoter: promoter of the E. coli cat gene encoding chloramphenicol acetyltransferase
   1998..2654    +  CDS            cat: CAT_ECOLX - Experimental evidence at protein level: Swiss-Prot protein existence level 1. This enzyme is an effector of chloramphenicol resistance in bacteria. From Escherichia coli. This protein is used as a marker in many commonly used cloning vectors, such as pACYC184.
   2728..2762    +  terminator     lambda t0 terminator: minimal transcription terminator from phage lambda (Scholtissek and Grosse, 1987)
>Addgene plasmid #145588 | pGBW-m4046740 | depositor full sequence | sequence record 287765 | Full Sequence
GATCTCGATCCCGCGAAATTAATACGACTCACTATAGGGGAATTGTGAGCGGATAACAATTCCCCTCTAG
AAATAATTTTGTTTAACTTTAAGAAGGAGACTCTTCTATGTCCTTAGAAAATGTCGCCTTCAACGTTGTA
AACAAAGGCCACTTTGATGGTCAGCAAGGGGAGGTTCCTGTGTCAATCATTAACAACACTGTATACACAA
AGGTCGACGGCGTTGACGTGGAACTCTTCGAAAATAAAACCACTCTTCCGGTTAACGTTGCATTTGAGCT
ATGGGCGAAACGTAACATCAAACCGGTGCCAGAAGTAAAAATTTTGAACAACCTGGGTGTGGATATCGCT
GCTAATACGGTTATTTGGGACTATAAGAGAGATGCGCCGGCACATATCTCGACCATTGGTGTTTGCAGTA
TGACTGACATCGCTAAAAAACCCACCGAAACCATCTGTGCCCCGCTGACGGTATTCTTCGATGGCCGCGT
CGATGGTCAGGTAGACCTGTTCCGGAACGCACGCAATGGCGTACTGATAACTGAGGGATCTGTGAAGGGC
CTGCAACCGAGCGTTGGTCCGAAACAGGCTAGCCTGAACGGTGTTACCCTGATCGGCGAAGCGGTCAAAA
CTCAGTTTAACTACTATAAGAAAGTGGACGGTGTTGTGCAGCAGCTGCCCGAAACGTACTTCACACAGTC
TCGTAACCTGCAAGAATTTAAACCTCGTTCTCAGATGGAAATCGATTTCCTGGAGCTGGCTATGGACGAG
TTTATCGAACGCTACAAACTAGAAGGCTACGCCTTCGAACACATTGTCTATGGCGACTTCTCCCACAGCC
AGCTGGGTGGACTGCATCTGTTGATAGGTCTTGCGAAACGTTTCAAAGAATCCCCGTTTGAGTTAGAAGA
TTTTATTCCGATGGACTCTACTGTTAAAAATTACTTCATCACCGATGCTCAAACCGGCAGCAGCAAATGC
GTTTGTTCTGTCATCGATCTGCTGCTCGATGACTTCGTGGAAATCATTAAGTCCCAGGATCTGTCTGTTG
TTTCAAAAGTGGTAAAAGTAACTATCGACTATACCGAGATTTCCTTTATGCTGTGGTGCAAGGATGGCCA
CGTTGAAACTTTCTACCCAAAATTGCAGGAGAACCTGTACTTTCAAAGCCACCATCATCACCATCATTAA
CCGGCTTATCGGTCAGTTTCACCTGATTTACGTAAAAACCCGCTTCGGCGGGTTTTTGCTTTTGGAGGGG
CAGAAAGATGAATGACTGTCCACGACGCTATACCCAAAAGAAATTGAGATCCTTTTTTTCTGCGCGTAAT
CTGCTGCTTGCAAACAAAAAAACCACCGCTACCAGCGGTGGTTTGTTTGCCGGATCAAGAGCTACCAACT
CTTTTTCCGAAGGTAACTGGCTTCAGCAGAGCGCAGATACCAAATACTGTTCTTCTAGTGTAGCCGTAGT
TAGGCCACCACTTCAAGAACTCTGTAGCACCGCCTACATACCTCGCTCTGCTAATCCTGTTACCAGTGGC
TGCTGCCAGTGGCGATAAGTCGTGTCTTACCGGGTTGGACTCAAGACGATAGTTACCGGATAAGGCGCAG
CGGTCGGGCTGAACGGGGGGTTCGTGCACACAGCCCAGCTTGGAGCGAACGACCTACACCGAACTGAGAT
ACCTACAGCGTGAGCTATGAGAAAGCGCCACGCTTCCCGAAGGGAGAAAGGCGGACAGGTATCCGGTAAG
CGGCAGGGTCGGAACAGGAGAGCGCACGAGGGAGCTTCCAGGGGGAAACGCCTGGTATCTTTATAGTCCT
GTCGGGTTTCGCCACCTCTGACTTGAGCGTCGATTTTTGTGATGCTCGTCAGGGGGGCGGAGCCTATGGA
AATTGATCGGGCACGTAAGAGGTTCCAACTTTCACCATAATGAAATAAGATCACTACCGGGCGTATTTTT
TGAGTTATCGAGATTTTCAGGAGCTAAGGAAGCTAAAATGGAGAAAAAAATCACTGGATATACCACCGTT
GATATATCCCAATGGCATCGTAAAGAACATTTTGAGGCATTTCAGTCAGTTGCTCAATGTACCTATAACC
AGACCGTTCAGCTGGATATTACGGCCTTTTTAAAGACCGTAAAGAAAAATAAGCACAAGTTTTATCCGGC
CTTTATTCACATTCTTGCCCGCCTGATGAATGCTCATCCGGAATTTCGTATGGCAATGAAAGACGGTGAG
CTGGTGATATGGGATAGTGTTCACCCTTGTTACACCGTTTTCCATGAGCAAACTGAAACGTTTTCATCGC
TCTGGAGTGAATACCACGACGATTTCCGGCAGTTTCTACACATATATTCGCAAGATGTGGCGTGTTACGG
TGAAAACCTGGCCTATTTCCCTAAAGGGTTTATTGAGAATATGTTTTTCGTTTCAGCCAATCCCTGGGTG
AGTTTCACCAGTTTTGATTTAAACGTGGCCAATATGGACAACTTCTTCGCCCCCGTTTTCACCATGGGCA
AATATTATACGCAAGGCGACAAGGTGCTGATGCCGCTGGCGATTCAGGTTCATCATGCCGTTTGTGATGG
CTTCCATGTCGGCAGAATGCTTAATGAATTACAACAGTACTGCGATGAGTGGCAGGGCGGGGCGTAATTT
GATATCGAGCTCGCTTGGACTCCTGTTGATAGATCCAGTAATGACCTCAGAACTCCATCTGGATTTGTTC
AGAACGCTCGGTTGCCGCCGGGCGTTTTTTATTGGT
