Features (pLannotate 1.2.2; 8 found; start..end, strand, type, name):
      1..19      +  promoter       T7 promoter: promoter for bacteriophage T7 RNA polymerase
     20..44      +  protein_bind   lac operator: The lac repressor binds to the lac operator to inhibit transcription in E. coli. This inhibition can be relieved by adding lactose or isopropyl-β-D-thiogalactopyranoside (IPTG). lac repressor encoded by lacI
     59..81      +  RBS            RBS: efficient ribosome binding site from bacteriophage T7 gene 10 (Olins and Rangwala, 1989)
     92..1129    +  CDS            rep (fragment): R1AB_SARS2 - Experimental evidence at protein level: Swiss-Prot protein existence level 1. [2'-O-methyltransferase]: Methyltransferase that mediates mRNA cap 2'-O-ribose methylation to the 5'-cap structure of viral mRNAs. N7-methyl guanosine cap is a prerequisite for binding of nsp16. Therefore plays an essential role in viral mRNAs cap methylation which is essential to evade immune system. From Severe acute respiratory syndrome coronavirus 2 (2019-nCoV) (SARS-CoV-2).
   1289..1877    +  rep_origin     ori: high-copy-number ColE1/pMB1/pBR322/pUC origin of replication
   1885..1982    +  promoter       cat promoter: promoter of the E. coli cat gene encoding chloramphenicol acetyltransferase
   1983..2639    +  CDS            cat: CAT_ECOLX - Experimental evidence at protein level: Swiss-Prot protein existence level 1. This enzyme is an effector of chloramphenicol resistance in bacteria. From Escherichia coli. This protein is used as a marker in many commonly used cloning vectors, such as pACYC184.
   2713..2747    +  terminator     lambda t0 terminator: minimal transcription terminator from phage lambda (Scholtissek and Grosse, 1987)
>Addgene plasmid #145588 | pGBW-m4046740 | addgene full sequence | sequence record 292572 | Addgene NGS Result
TAATACGACTCACTATAGGGGAATTGTGAGCGGATAACAATTCCCCTCTAGAAATAATTTTGTTTAACTT
TAAGAAGGAGACTCTTCTATGTCCTTAGAAAATGTCGCCTTCAACGTTGTAAACAAAGGCCACTTTGATG
GTCAGCAAGGGGAGGTTCCTGTGTCAATCATTAACAACACTGTATACACAAAGGTCGACGGCGTTGACGT
GGAACTCTTCGAAAATAAAACCACTCTTCCGGTTAACGTTGCATTTGAGCTATGGGCGAAACGTAACATC
AAACCGGTGCCAGAAGTAAAAATTTTGAACAACCTGGGTGTGGATATCGCTGCTAATACGGTTATTTGGG
ACTATAAGAGAGATGCGCCGGCACATATCTCGACCATTGGTGTTTGCAGTATGACTGACATCGCTAAAAA
ACCCACCGAAACCATCTGTGCCCCGCTGACGGTATTCTTCGATGGCCGCGTCGATGGTCAGGTAGACCTG
TTCCGGAACGCACGCAATGGCGTACTGATAACTGAGGGATCTGTGAAGGGCCTGCAACCGAGCGTTGGTC
CGAAACAGGCTAGCCTGAACGGTGTTACCCTGATCGGCGAAGCGGTCAAAACTCAGTTTAACTACTATAA
GAAAGTGGACGGTGTTGTGCAGCAGCTGCCCGAAACGTACTTCACACAGTCTCGTAACCTGCAAGAATTT
AAACCTCGTTCTCAGATGGAAATCGATTTCCTGGAGCTGGCTATGGACGAGTTTATCGAACGCTACAAAC
TAGAAGGCTACGCCTTCGAACACATTGTCTATGGCGACTTCTCCCACAGCCAGCTGGGTGGACTGCATCT
GTTGATAGGTCTTGCGAAACGTTTCAAAGAATCCCCGTTTGAGTTAGAAGATTTTATTCCGATGGACTCT
ACTGTTAAAAATTACTTCATCACCGATGCTCAAACCGGCAGCAGCAAATGCGTTTGTTCTGTCATCGATC
TGCTGCTCGATGACTTCGTGGAAATCATTAAGTCCCAGGATCTGTCTGTTGTTTCAAAAGTGGTAAAAGT
AACTATCGACTATACCGAGATTTCCTTTATGCTGTGGTGCAAGGATGGCCACGTTGAAACTTTCTACCCA
AAATTGCAGGAGAACCTGTACTTTCAAAGCCACCATCATCACCATCATTAACCGGCTTATCGGTCAGTTT
CACCTGATTTACGTAAAAACCCGCTTCGGCGGGTTTTTGCTTTTGGAGGGGCAGAAAGATGAATGACTGT
CCACGACGCTATACCCAAAAGAAAAAGCTTGAGATCCTTTTTTTCTGCGCGTAATCTGCTGCTTGCAAAC
AAAAAAACCACCGCTACCAGCGGTGGTTTGTTTGCCGGATCAAGAGCTACCAACTCTTTTTCCGAAGGTA
ACTGGCTTCAGCAGAGCGCAGATACCAAATACTGTTCTTCTAGTGTAGCCGTAGTTAGGCCACCACTTCA
AGAACTCTGTAGCACCGCCTACATACCTCGCTCTGCTAATCCTGTTACCAGTGGCTGCTGCCAGTGGCGA
TAAGTCGTGTCTTACCGGGTTGGACTCAAGACGATAGTTACCGGATAAGGCGCAGCGGTCGGGCTGAACG
GGGGGTTCGTGCACACAGCCCAGCTTGGAGCGAACGACCTACACCGAACTGAGATACCTACAGCGTGAGC
TATGAGAAAGCGCCACGCTTCCCGAAGGGAGAAAGGCGGACAGGTATCCGGTAAGCGGCAGGGTCGGAAC
AGGAGAGCGCACGAGGGAGCTTCCAGGGGGAAACGCCTGGTATCTTTATAGTCCTGTCGGGTTTCGCCAC
CTCTGACTTGAGCGTCGATTTTTGTGATGCTCGTCAGGGGGGCGGAGCCTATGGAAATTGATCGGGCACG
TAAGAGGTTCCAACTTTCACCATAATGAAATAAGATCACTACCGGGCGTATTTTTTGAGTTATCGAGATT
TTCAGGAGCTAAGGAAGCTAAAATGGAGAAAAAAATCACTGGATATACCACCGTTGATATATCCCAATGG
CATCGTAAAGAACATTTTGAGGCATTTCAGTCAGTTGCTCAATGTACCTATAACCAGACCGTTCAGCTGG
ATATTACGGCCTTTTTAAAGACCGTAAAGAAAAATAAGCACAAGTTTTATCCGGCCTTTATTCACATTCT
TGCCCGCCTGATGAATGCTCATCCGGAATTTCGTATGGCAATGAAAGACGGTGAGCTGGTGATATGGGAT
AGTGTTCACCCTTGTTACACCGTTTTCCATGAGCAAACTGAAACGTTTTCATCGCTCTGGAGTGAATACC
ACGACGATTTCCGGCAGTTTCTACACATATATTCGCAAGATGTGGCGTGTTACGGTGAAAACCTGGCCTA
TTTCCCTAAAGGGTTTATTGAGAATATGTTTTTCGTTTCAGCCAATCCCTGGGTGAGTTTCACCAGTTTT
GATTTAAACGTGGCCAATATGGACAACTTCTTCGCCCCCGTTTTCACCATGGGCAAATATTATACGCAAG
GCGACAAGGTGCTGATGCCGCTGGCGATTCAGGTTCATCATGCCGTTTGTGATGGCTTCCATGTCGGCAG
AATGCTTAATGAATTACAACAGTACTGCGATGAGTGGCAGGGCGGGGCGTAATTTGATATCGAGCTCGCT
TGGACTCCTGTTGATAGATCCAGTAATGACCTCAGAACTCCATCTGGATTTGTTCAGAACGCTCGGTTGC
CGCCGGGCGTTTTTTATTGGTCATCGATCTCGATCCCGCGAAAT
